Addgene plasmid #90398: pLminP_Luc2P_RE53
Purpose: STAT1 - STAT1 gene reporter
Depositing lab: Ramnik Xavier. Depositing organization: Broad Institute. Publication: Simultaneous Pathway Activity Inference and Gene Expression Analysis Using RNA Sequencing. O'Connell DJ, Kolde R, Sooknah M, Graham DB, Sundberg TB, Latorre IJ, Mikkelsen TS, Xavier RJ. Cell Syst. 2016 May 25;2(5):323-34. doi: 10.1016/j.cels.2016.04.011. Epub 2016 May 19. PubMed 27211859.
Backbone
  Vector backbone: pLenti7.3
  Backbone manufacturer: Thermo Fisher
  Backbone size w/o insert (bp): 7251
  Total vector size (bp): 9293
  Vector type: Lentiviral
  Selectable markers: eGFP
Growth in bacteria
  Bacterial resistance: Ampicillin, 100 μg/mL
  Growth temperature: 37°C
  Growth strain: NEB Stable
  Copy number: High Copy
Gene/Insert
  Gene/Insert name: Firefly luciferase (alt name: Luc2P)
  Species: P. pyralis
  Insert size (bp): 1776
  Promoter: STAT1
  Cloning method: Gibson Cloning
  Sequencing primers: 5′ GGTACAGTGCAGGGGAAAGA
Resource information
  A portion of this plasmid was derived from a plasmid made by: pGL4.29 reporter vector (Promega)
Terms and licenses: Academic/Nonprofit Terms; Industry Terms: Not Available to Industry
How to cite: pLminP_Luc2P_RE53 was a gift from Ramnik Xavier (Addgene plasmid # 90398 ; http://n2t.net/addgene:90398 ; RRID:Addgene_90398)
