[The description below was written by a language model from this plasmid's Addgene catalogue record and pLannotate feature annotations shown in this document.]
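Description:
pLminP_Luc2P_RE53 is a lentiviral transcriptional reporter built on the pLenti7.3 backbone and designed to read out STAT1 pathway activity in mammalian cells. It is maintained in E. coli through a high-copy ColE1/pUC-type origin with ampicillin resistance (bla), and also carries an f1 origin and remnants of a lac/T7/T3 cloning region. The viral portion has a third-generation, self-inactivating layout: an RSV promoter drives a truncated HIV-1 5' LTR, followed by the Ψ packaging signal with a gag fragment, the Rev response element for Rev-dependent export of the genomic RNA, and the cPPT/CTS. The genome ends in a ΔU3 3' LTR, with an SV40 polyadenylation signal and SV40 origin lying downstream.

The reporter cassette sits after the cPPT. A minimal TATA-box promoter (minP) with low basal activity drives Luc2P, the synthetic luc2 firefly luciferase fused to a PEST degradation sequence. The PEST tag shortens protein half-life, so the signal tracks changes in transcription more closely. The catalogue lists the promoter as STAT1, implying that a STAT1-responsive element lies upstream of minP; that element is not annotated in the feature table, although there is an unannotated gap between the cPPT and minP where it would fit. A WPRE follows the luciferase to enhance transcript expression. A separate SV40 promoter drives Emerald GFP, which serves as a constitutive marker for identifying or sorting transduced cells in place of drug selection. The luciferase portion derives from a pGL4.29 reporter vector. The sequenced record is slightly shorter (9,216 nt) than the stated total size (9,293 bp). The associated publication concerns inferring pathway activity using RNA sequencing.
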