Features (pLannotate 1.2.2; 28 found; start..end, strand, type, name):
      3..229     +  promoter       RSV promoter: Rous sarcoma virus enhancer/promoter
    230..410     +  LTR            5' LTR (truncated): truncated 5' long terminal repeat (LTR) from HIV-1
    457..582     +  misc_feature   HIV-1 Ψ: packaging signal of human immunodeficiency virus type 1
    566..929     +  CDS            HIV-1 gag (fragment): gag protein from human immunodeficiency virus 1; gag
   1075..1308    +  misc_feature   RRE: The Rev response element (RRE) of HIV-1 allows for Rev-dependent mRNA export from the nucleus to the cytoplasm.
   1685..1785    +  CDS            Rev (fragment): human immunodeficiency virus 1 (HIV-1) Rev protein; rev; enhances nuclear export of unspliced and incompletely spliced viral mRNAs
   1804..1921    +  misc_feature   cPPT/CTS: central polypurine tract and central termination sequence of HIV-1
   2048..2079    +  promoter       minP: minimal TATA-box promoter with low basal activity
   2112..3761    +  CDS            luciferase: firefly luciferase synthetic luc2 version of the luciferase gene
   3765..3884    +  CDS            hPEST: PEST degradation sequence from mouse ornithine decarboxylase human codon-optimized
   3976..4564    +  misc_feature   WPRE: woodchuck hepatitis virus posttranscriptional regulatory element
   4579..4895    +  promoter       SV40 promoter: SV40 enhancer and early promoter
   4946..5665    +  CDS            EmGFP: Emerald GFP mammalian codon-optimized
   5664..5735    +  CDS            nef (fragment): NEF_HV1Z2 - Experimental evidence at protein level: Swiss-Prot protein existence level 1. Extracellular Nef protein targets CD4(+) T-lymphocytes for apoptosis by interacting with CXCR4 surface receptors. From Human immunodeficiency virus type 1 group M subtype D (isolate Z2/CDC-Z34) (HIV-1).
   5737..5970    +  LTR            3' LTR (ΔU3): self-inactivating 3' long terminal repeat (LTR) from HIV-1
   6042..6163    +  polyA_signal   SV40 poly(A) signal: SV40 polyadenylation signal
   6203..6338    +  rep_origin     SV40 ori: SV40 origin of replication
   6359..6377    -  promoter       T7 promoter: promoter for bacteriophage T7 RNA polymerase
   6385..6540    +  CDS            lacZα (fragment): LacZα fragment of β-galactosidase; lacZ fragment
   6545..6973    +  rep_origin     f1 ori (sequence partly withheld): f1 bacteriophage origin of replication; arrow indicates direction of (+) strand synthesis
   7026..7130    +  promoter       AmpR promoter: bla
   7131..7991    +  CDS            AmpR: β-lactamase; bla; confers resistance to ampicillin, carbenicillin, and related antibiotics
   8162..8750    +  rep_origin     ori: high-copy-number ColE1/pMB1/pBR322/pUC origin of replication
   8933..9025    +  CDS            lacI (fragment): lac repressor; lacI; The lac repressor binds to the lac operator to inhibit transcription in E. coli. This inhibition can be relieved by adding lactose or isopropyl-β-D-thiogalactopyranoside (IPTG).
   9038..9059    +  protein_bind   CAP binding site: CAP binding activates transcription in the presence of cAMP. E. coli catabolite activator protein
   9074..9104    +  promoter       lac promoter: promoter for the E. coli lac operon
   9112..9128    +  protein_bind   lac operator: The lac repressor binds to the lac operator to inhibit transcription in E. coli. This inhibition can be relieved by adding lactose or isopropyl-β-D-thiogalactopyranoside (IPTG). lac repressor encoded by lacI
   9173..9191    +  promoter       T3 promoter: promoter for bacteriophage T3 RNA polymerase
>Addgene plasmid #90398 | pLminP_Luc2P_RE53 | addgene full sequence | sequence record 370032 | Addgene NGS Result
AATGTAGTCTTATGCAATACTCTTGTAGTCTTGCAACATGGTAACGATGAGTTAGCAACATGCCTTACAA
GGAGAGAAAAAGCACCGTGCATGCCGATTGGTGGAAGTAAGGTGGTACGATCGTGCCTTATTAGGAAGGC
AACAGACGGGTCTGACATGGATTGGACGAACCACTGAATTGCCGCATTGCAGAGATATTGTATTTAAGTG
CCTAGCTCGATACATAAACGGGTCTCTCTGGTTAGACCAGATCTGAGCCTGGGAGCTCTCTGGCTAACTA
GGGAACCCACTGCTTAAGCCTCAATAAAGCTTGCCTTGAGTGCTTCAAGTAGTGTGTGCCCGTCTGTTGT
GTGACTCTGGTAACTAGAGATCCCTCAGACCCTTTTAGTCAGTGTGGAAAATCTCTAGCAGTGGCGCCCG
AACAGGGACTTGAAAGCGAAAGGGAAACCAGAGGAGCTCTCTCGACGCAGGACTCGGCTTGCTGAAGCGC
GCACGGCAAGAGGCGAGGGGCGGCGACTGGTGAGTACGCCAAAAATTTTGACTAGCGGAGGCTAGAAGGA
GAGAGATGGGTGCGAGAGCGTCAGTATTAAGCGGGGGAGAATTAGATCGCGATGGGAAAAAATTCGGTTA
AGGCCAGGGGGAAAGAAAAAATATAAATTAAAACATATAGTATGGGCAAGCAGGGAGCTAGAACGATTCG
CAGTTAATCCTGGCCTGTTAGAAACATCAGAAGGCTGTAGACAAATACTGGGACAGCTACAACCATCCCT
TCAGACAGGATCAGAAGAACTTAGATCATTATATAATACAGTAGCAACCCTCTATTGTGTGCATCAAAGG
ATAGAGATAAAAGACACCAAGGAAGCTTTAGACAAGATAGAGGAAGAGCAAAACAAAAGTAAGACCACCG
CACAGCAAGCGGCCGCTGATCTTCAGACCTGGAGGAGGAGATATGAGGGACAATTGGAGAAGTGAATTAT
ATAAATATAAAGTAGTAAAAATTGAACCATTAGGAGTAGCACCCACCAAGGCAAAGAGAAGAGTGGTGCA
GAGAGAAAAAAGAGCAGTGGGAATAGGAGCTTTGTTCCTTGGGTTCTTGGGAGCAGCAGGAAGCACTATG
GGCGCAGCGTCAATGACGCTGACGGTACAGGCCAGACAATTATTGTCTGGTATAGTGCAGCAGCAGAACA
ATTTGCTGAGGGCTATTGAGGCGCAACAGCATCTGTTGCAACTCACAGTCTGGGGCATCAAGCAGCTCCA
GGCAAGAATCCTGGCTGTGGAAAGATACCTAAAGGATCAACAGCTCCTGGGGATTTGGGGTTGCTCTGGA
AAACTCATTTGCACCACTGCTGTGCCTTGGAATGCTAGTTGGAGTAATAAATCTCTGGAACAGATTTGGA
ATCACACGACCTGGATGGAGTGGGACAGAGAAATTAACAATTACACAAGCTTAATACACTCCTTAATTGA
AGAATCGCAAAACCAGCAAGAAAAGAATGAACAAGAATTATTGGAATTAGATAAATGGGCAAGTTTGTGG
AATTGGTTTAACATAACAAATTGGCTGTGGTATATAAAATTATTCATAATGATAGTAGGAGGCTTGGTAG
GTTTAAGAATAGTTTTTGCTGTACTTTCTATAGTGAATAGAGTTAGGCAGGGATATTCACCATTATCGTT
TCAGACCCACCTCCCAACCCCGAGGGGACCCGACAGGCCCGAAGGAATAGAAGAAGAAGGTGGAGAGAGA
GACAGAGACAGATCCATTCGATTAGTGAACGGATCTCGACGGTATCGGTTAACTTTTAAAAGAAAAGGGG
GGATTGGGGGGTACAGTGCAGGGGAAAGAATAGTAGACATAATAGCAACAGACATACAAACTAAAGAATT
ACAAAAACAAATTACAAAAATTCAAAATTTTATCGATCGCACCAGCGTGTGGATCGTATTTCCCAGAAAA
GGAACGTATTTCCCAGAAAAGGAACGTATTTCCCAGAAAAGGAACGATCCGAGAACAGATCTGGCCTCGG
CGGCCAAGCTTAGACACTAGAGGGTATATAATGGAAGCTCGACTTCCAGCTTGGCAATCCGGTACTGTTG
GTAAAGCCACCATGGAAGATGCCAAAAACATTAAGAAGGGCCCAGCGCCATTCTACCCACTCGAAGACGG
GACCGCCGGCGAGCAGCTGCACAAAGCCATGAAGCGCTACGCCCTGGTGCCCGGCACCATCGCCTTTACC
GACGCACATATCGAGGTGGACATTACCTACGCCGAGTACTTCGAGATGAGCGTTCGGCTGGCAGAAGCTA
TGAAGCGCTATGGGCTGAATACAAACCATCGGATCGTGGTGTGCAGCGAGAATAGCTTGCAGTTCTTCAT
GCCCGTGTTGGGTGCCCTGTTCATCGGTGTGGCTGTGGCCCCAGCTAACGACATCTACAACGAGCGCGAG
CTGCTGAACAGCATGGGCATCAGCCAGCCCACCGTCGTATTCGTGAGCAAGAAAGGGCTGCAAAAGATCC
TCAACGTGCAAAAGAAGCTACCGATCATACAAAAGATCATCATCATGGATAGCAAGACCGACTACCAGGG
CTTCCAAAGCATGTACACCTTCGTGACTTCCCATTTGCCACCCGGCTTCAACGAGTACGACTTCGTGCCC
GAGAGCTTCGACCGGGACAAAACCATCGCCCTGATCATGAACAGTAGTGGCAGTACCGGATTGCCCAAGG
GCGTAGCCCTACCGCACCGCACCGCTTGTGTCCGATTCAGTCATGCCCGCGACCCCATCTTCGGCAACCA
GATCATCCCCGACACCGCTATCCTCAGCGTGGTGCCATTTCACCACGGCTTCGGCATGTTCACCACGCTG
GGCTACTTGATCTGCGGCTTTCGGGTCGTGCTCATGTACCGCTTCGAGGAGGAGCTATTCTTGCGCAGCT
TGCAAGACTATAAGATTCAATCTGCCCTGCTGGTGCCCACACTATTTAGCTTCTTCGCTAAGAGCACTCT
CATCGACAAGTACGACCTAAGCAACTTGCACGAGATCGCCAGCGGCGGGGCGCCGCTCAGCAAGGAGGTA
GGTGAGGCCGTGGCCAAACGCTTCCACCTACCAGGCATCCGCCAGGGCTACGGCCTGACAGAAACAACCA
GCGCCATTCTGATCACCCCCGAAGGGGACGACAAGCCTGGCGCAGTAGGCAAGGTGGTGCCCTTCTTCGA
GGCTAAGGTGGTGGACTTGGACACCGGTAAGACACTGGGTGTGAACCAGCGCGGCGAGCTGTGCGTCCGT
GGCCCCATGATCATGAGCGGCTACGTTAACAACCCCGAGGCTACAAACGCTCTCATCGACAAGGACGGCT
GGCTGCACAGCGGCGACATCGCCTACTGGGACGAGGACGAGCACTTCTTCATCGTGGACCGGCTGAAGAG
CCTGATCAAATACAAGGGCTACCAGGTAGCCCCAGCCGAACTGGAGAGCATCCTGCTGCAACACCCCAAC
ATCTTCGACGCCGGGGTCGCCGGCCTGCCCGACGACGATGCCGGCGAGCTGCCCGCCGCAGTCGTCGTGC
TGGAACACGGTAAAACCATGACCGAGAAGGAGATCGTGGACTATGTGGCCAGCCAGGTTACAACCGCCAA
GAAGCTGCGCGGTGGTGTTGTGTTCGTGGACGAGGTGCCTAAAGGACTGACCGGCAAGTTGGACGCCCGC
AAGATCCGCGAGATTCTCATTAAGGCCAAGAAGGGCGGCAAGATCGCCGTGAATTCTCACGGCTTCCCTC
CCGAGGTGGAGGAGCAGGCCGCCGGCACCCTGCCCATGAGCTGCGCCCAGGAGAGCGGCATGGATAGACA
CCCTGCTGCTTGCGCCAGCGCCAGGATCAACGTCTAAGGCCGCGACTCTAGAACGCGTCACTGCGGCTCG
GTGCGTCTGCTACAGGACTACAGACATCAGCGCGTACCGGTTAGTAATGATCGACAATCAACCTCTGGAT
TACAAAATTTGTGAAAGATTGACTGGTATTCTTAACTATGTTGCTCCTTTTACGCTATGTGGATACGCTG
CTTTAATGCCTTTGTATCATGCTATTGCTTCCCGTATGGCTTTCATTTTCTCCTCCTTGTATAAATCCTG
GTTGCTGTCTCTTTATGAGGAGTTGTGGCCCGTTGTCAGGCAACGTGGCGTGGTGTGCACTGTGTTTGCT
GACGCAACCCCCACTGGTTGGGGCATTGCCACCACCTGTCAGCTCCTTTCCGGGACTTTCGCTTTCCCCC
TCCCTATTGCCACGGCGGAACTCATCGCCGCCTGCCTTGCCCGCTGCTGGACAGGGGCTCGGCTGTTGGG
CACTGACAATTCCGTGGTGTTGTCGGGGAAGCTGACGTCCTTTCCATGGCTGCTCGCCTGTGTTGCCACC
TGGATTCTGCGCGGGACGTCCTTCTGCTACGTCCCTTCGGCCCTCAATCCAGCGGACCTTCCTTCCCGCG
GCCTGCTGCCGGCTCTGCGGCCTCTTCCGCGTCTTCGCCTTCGCCCTCAGACGAGTCGGATCTCCCTTTG
GGCCGCCTCCCCGCCTGGCGATGGTACCGGTGTGGAAAGTCCCCAGGCTCCCCAGCAGGCAGAAGTATGC
AAAGCATGCATCTCAATTAGTCAGCAACCAGGTGTGGAAAGTCCCCAGGCTCCCCAGCAGGCAGAAGTAT
GCAAAGCATGCATCTCAATTAGTCAGCAACCATAGTCCCGCCCCTAACTCCGCCCATCCCGCCCCTAACT
CCGCCCAGTTCCGCCCATTCTCCGCCCCATGGCTGACTAATTTTTTTTATTTATGCAGAGGCCGAGGCCG
CCTCTGCCTCTGAGCTATTCCAGAAGTAGTGAGGAGGCTTTTTTGGAGGCCTAGGCTTTTGCAAAAAGCT
CCCGGGAGCTTGTATATCCATTTTCGGATCTGATCAGCACCTAGCATGGTGAGCAAGGGCGAGGAGCTGT
TCACCGGGGTGGTGCCCATCCTGGTCGAGCTGGACGGCGACGTAAACGGCCACAAGTTCAGCGTGTCCGG
CGAGGGCGAGGGCGATGCCACCTACGGCAAGCTGACCCTGAAGTTCATCTGCACCACCGGCAAGCTGCCC
GTGCCCTGGCCCACCCTCGTGACCACCTTCACCTACGGCGTGCAGTGCTTCGCCCGCTACCCCGACCACA
TGAAGCAGCACGACTTCTTCAAGTCCGCCATGCCCGAAGGCTACGTCCAGGAGCGCACCATCTTCTTCAA
GGACGACGGCAACTACAAGACCCGCGCCGAGGTGAAGTTCGAGGGCGACACCCTGGTGAACCGCATCGAG
CTGAAGGGCATCGACTTCAAGGAGGACGGCAACATCCTGGGGCACAAGCTGGAGTACAACTACAACAGCC
ACAAGGTCTATATCACCGCCGACAAGCAGAAGAACGGCATCAAGGTGAACTTCAAGACCCGCCACAACAT
CGAGGACGGCAGCGTGCAGCTCGCCGACCACTACCAGCAGAACACCCCCATCGGCGACGGCCCCGTGCTG
CTGCCCGACAACCACTACCTGAGCACCCAGTCCGCCCTGAGCAAAGACCCCAACGAGAAGCGCGATCACA
TGGTCCTGCTGGAGTTCGTGACCGCCGCCGGGATCACTCTCGGCATGGACGAGCTGTACAAGTAAGGTAC
CTTTAAGACCAATGACTTACAAGGCAGCTGTAGATCTTAGCCACTTTTTAAAAGAAAAGGGGGGACTGGA
AGGGCTAATTCACTCCCAACGAAGACAAGATCTGCTTTTTGCTTGTACTGGGTCTCTCTGGTTAGACCAG
ATCTGAGCCTGGGAGCTCTCTGGCTAACTAGGGAACCCACTGCTTAAGCCTCAATAAAGCTTGCCTTGAG
TGCTTCAAGTAGTGTGTGCCCGTCTGTTGTGTGACTCTGGTAACTAGAGATCCCTCAGACCCTTTTAGTC
AGTGTGGAAAATCTCTAGCAGTAGTAGTTCATGTCATCTTATTATTCAGTATTTATAACTTGCAAAGAAA
TGAATATCAGAGAGTGAGAGGAACTTGTTTATTGCAGCTTATAATGGTTACAAATAAAGCAATAGCATCA
CAAATTTCACAAATAAAGCATTTTTTTCACTGCATTCTAGTTGTGGTTTGTCCAAACTCATCAATGTATC
TTATCATGTCTGGCTCTAGCTATCCCGCCCCTAACTCCGCCCATCCCGCCCCTAACTCCGCCCAGTTCCG
CCCATTCTCCGCCCCATGGCTGACTAATTTTTTTTATTTATGCAGAGGCCGAGGCCGCCTCGGCCTCTGA
GCTATTCCAGAAGTAGTGAGGAGGCTTTTTTGGAGGCCTAGGGACGTACCCAATTCGCCCTATAGTGAGT
CGTATTACGCGCGCTCACTGGCCGTCGTTTTACAACGTCGTGACTGGGAAAACCCTGGCGTTACCCAACT
TAATCGCCTTGCAGCACATCCCCCTTTCGCCAGCTGGCGTAATAGCGAAGAGGCCCGCACCGATCGCCCT
TCCCAACAGTTGCGCAGCCTGAATGGCGAATGGG
[124 nt withheld, positions 6545-6668]
C
[91 nt withheld, positions 6670-6760]
A
[49 nt withheld, positions 6762-6810]
CCTTTGACGTTGGAGTCCACGTTCTTT
[37 nt withheld, positions 6838-6874]
ACCCTATCTCGGTCTATTCTTTTGATTTATAAGGGATTTTGCCGATTTCGGCCTATTGGTTAAAAAATGA
GCTGATTTAACAAAAATTTAACGCGAATTTTAACAAAATATTAACGCTTACAATTTAGGTGGCACTTTTC
GGGGAAATGTGCGCGGAACCCCTATTTGTTTATTTTTCTAAATACATTCAAATATGTATCCGCTCATGAG
ACAATAACCCTGATAAATGCTTCAATAATATTGAAAAAGGAAGAGTATGAGTATTCAACATTTCCGTGTC
GCCCTTATTCCCTTTTTTGCGGCATTTTGCCTTCCTGTTTTTGCTCACCCAGAAACGCTGGTGAAAGTAA
AAGATGCTGAAGATCAGTTGGGTGCACGAGTGGGTTACATCGAACTGGATCTCAACAGCGGTAAGATCCT
TGAGAGTTTTCGCCCCGAAGAACGTTTTCCAATGATGAGCACTTTTAAAGTTCTGCTATGTGGCGCGGTA
TTATCCCGTATTGACGCCGGGCAAGAGCAACTCGGTCGCCGCATACACTATTCTCAGAATGACTTGGTTG
AGTACTCACCAGTCACAGAAAAGCATCTTACGGATGGCATGACAGTAAGAGAATTATGCAGTGCTGCCAT
AACCATGAGTGATAACACTGCGGCCAACTTACTTCTGACAACGATCGGAGGACCGAAGGAGCTAACCGCT
TTTTTGCACAACATGGGGGATCATGTAACTCGCCTTGATCGTTGGGAACCGGAGCTGAATGAAGCCATAC
CAAACGACGAGCGTGACACCACGATGCCTGTAGCAATGGCAACAACGTTGCGCAAACTATTAACTGGCGA
ACTACTTACTCTAGCTTCCCGGCAACAATTAATAGACTGGATGGAGGCGGATAAAGTTGCAGGACCACTT
CTGCGCTCGGCCCTTCCGGCTGGCTGGTTTATTGCTGATAAATCTGGAGCCGGTGAGCGTGGGTCTCGCG
GTATCATTGCAGCACTGGGGCCAGATGGTAAGCCCTCCCGTATCGTAGTTATCTACACGACGGGGAGTCA
GGCAACTATGGATGAACGAAATAGACAGATCGCTGAGATAGGTGCCTCACTGATTAAGCATTGGTAACTG
TCAGACCAAGTTTACTCATATATACTTTAGATTGATTTAAAACTTCATTTTTAATTTAAAAGGATCTAGG
TGAAGATCCTTTTTGATAATCTCATGACCAAAATCCCTTAACGTGAGTTTTCGTTCCACTGAGCGTCAGA
CCCCGTAGAAAAGATCAAAGGATCTTCTTGAGATCCTTTTTTTCTGCGCGTAATCTGCTGCTTGCAAACA
AAAAAACCACCGCTACCAGCGGTGGTTTGTTTGCCGGATCAAGAGCTACCAACTCTTTTTCCGAAGGTAA
CTGGCTTCAGCAGAGCGCAGATACCAAATACTGTTCTTCTAGTGTAGCCGTAGTTAGGCCACCACTTCAA
GAACTCTGTAGCACCGCCTACATACCTCGCTCTGCTAATCCTGTTACCAGTGGCTGCTGCCAGTGGCGAT
AAGTCGTGTCTTACCGGGTTGGACTCAAGACGATAGTTACCGGATAAGGCGCAGCGGTCGGGCTGAACGG
GGGGTTCGTGCACACAGCCCAGCTTGGAGCGAACGACCTACACCGAACTGAGATACCTACAGCGTGAGCT
ATGAGAAAGCGCCACGCTTCCCGAAGGGAGAAAGGCGGACAGGTATCCGGTAAGCGGCAGGGTCGGAACA
GGAGAGCGCACGAGGGAGCTTCCAGGGGGAAACGCCTGGTATCTTTATAGTCCTGTCGGGTTTCGCCACC
TCTGACTTGAGCGTCGATTTTTGTGATGCTCGTCAGGGGGGCGGAGCCTATGGAAAAACGCCAGCAACGC
GGCCTTTTTACGGTTCCTGGCCTTTTGCTGGCCTTTTGCTCACATGTTCTTTCCTGCGTTATCCCCTGAT
TCTGTGGATAACCGTATTACCGCCTTTGAGTGAGCTGATACCGCTCGCCGCAGCCGAACGACCGAGCGCA
GCGAGTCAGTGAGCGAGGAAGCGGAAGAGCGCCCAATACGCAAACCGCCTCTCCCCGCGCGTTGGCCGAT
TCATTAATGCAGCTGGCACGACAGGTTTCCCGACTGGAAAGCGGGCAGTGAGCGCAACGCAATTAATGTG
AGTTAGCTCACTCATTAGGCACCCCAGGCTTTACACTTTATGCTTCCGGCTCGTATGTTGTGTGGAATTG
TGAGCGGATAACAATTTCACACAGGAAACAGCTATGACCATGATTACGCCAAGCGCGCAATTAACCCTCA
CTAAAGGGAACAAAAGCTGGAGCTGCAAGCTT
